>Addgene plasmid #42502 | pSYN-PC7-006 | depositor full sequence | sequence record 57347 | pSYN-PC7-006 sequence 7563 bps
GACGGATCGGGAGATCTCCCGATCCCCTATGGTGCACTCTCAGTACAATCTGCTCTGATGCCGCATAGTT
AAGCCAGTATCTGCTCCCTGCTTGTGTGTTGGAGGTCGCTGAGTAGTGCGCGAGCAAAATTTAAGCTACA
ACAAGGCAAGGCTTGACCGACAATTGCATGAAGAATCTGCTTAGGGTTAGGCGTTTTGCGCTGCTTCGCG
ATGTACGGGCCAGATATACGCGTTGACATTGATTATTGACTAGTTATTAATAGTAATCAATTACGGGGTC
ATTAGTTCATAGCCCATATATGGAGTTCCGCGTTACATAACTTACGGTAAATGGCCCGCCTGGCTGACCG
CCCAACGACCCCCGCCCATTGACGTCAATAATGACGTATGTTCCCATAGTAACGCCAATAGGGACTTTCC
ATTGACGTCAATGGGTGGAGTATTTACGGTAAACTGCCCACTTGGCAGTACATCAAGTGTATCATATGCC
AAGTACGCCCCCTATTGACGTCAATGACGGTAAATGGCCCGCCTGGCATTATGCCCAGTACATGACCTTA
TGGGACTTTCCTACTTGGCAGTACATCTACGTATTAGTCATCGCTATTACCATGGTGATGCGGTTTTGGC
AGTACATCAATGGGCGTGGATAGCGGTTTGACTCACGGGGATTTCCAAGTCTCCACCCCATTGACGTCAA
TGGGAGTTTGTTTTGGCACCAAAATCAACGGGACTTTCCAAAATGTCGTAACAACTCCGCCCCATTGACG
CAAATGGGCGGTAGGCGTGTACGGTGGGAGGTCTATATAAGCAGAGCTCTCTGGCTAACTAGAGAACCCA
CTGCTTACTGGCTTATCGAAATTAATACGACTCACTATAGGGAGACCCAAGCTGGCTAGCGTTTAAACTT
AAGCTTGCCGCCACCATGCCGAAGGGGAGGCAGAAAGTGCCACACTTGGATGCCCCCCTGGGCCTGCCCA
CCTGCCTCTGGCTGGAATTAGCCGGGCTCTTCTTACTGGTTCCCTGGGTCATGGGCCTGGCAGGGACAGG
TGGGCCTGATGGCCAGGGCACAGGGGGGCCGAGCTGGGCTGTGCACCTGGAAAGCCTGGAAGGTGACGGG
GAGGAAGAGACTCTGGAGCAGCAGGCGGATGCCTTGGCCCAGGCAGCAGGGCTGGTGAATGCTGGACGCA
TCGGAGAGCTTCAGGGGCACTACCTCTTTGTCCAGCCTGCTGGGCACAGGCCGGCCCTGGAGGTGGAGGC
CATCCGGCAGCAGGTGGAGGCTGTGTTGGCTGGGCATGAAGCTGTGCGCTGGCACTCAGAGCAGAGGCTG
CTAAGGCGGGCCAAGCGCAGCGTCCACTTCAACGACCCCAAGTACCCGCAGCAATGGCACCTGAATAACC
GACGGAGCCCGGGCAGGGACATCAACGTGACGGGTGTGTGGGAACGCAATGTGACTGGGCGAGGGGTGAC
GGTGGTGGTAGTGGATGACGGAGTGGAACACACCATCCAGGACATTGCACCCAACTATAGCCCTGAGGGT
AGCTATGACCTCAACTCTAATGACCCTGACCCCATGCCCCACCCGGATGTGGAGAATGGCAACCACCATG
GCACGCGATGTGCAGGAGAGATCGCGGCTGTGCCCAACAACAGCTTCTGTGCCGTGGGCGTGGCCTACGG
GAGCCGCATCGCAGGTATCCGGGTACTGGATGGACCTCTCACAGACAGCATGGAGGCAGTGGCGTTCAAC
AAGCACTATCAGATCAATGACATCTACAGCTGCAGCTGGGGACCAGATGACGATGGGAAGACAGTGGATG
GCCCCCATCAGCTTGGAAAGGCTGCCTTACAACATGGGGTGATTGCTGGTCGCCAGGGCTTTGGGAGCAT
CTTTGTGGTAGCCAGTGGCAACGGAGGCCAACACAACGACAACTGCAACTACGATGGCTACGCCAACTCC
ATCTACACCGTCACCATAGGAGCTGTGGATGAGGAGGGACGCATGCCTTTCTATGCAGAAGAATGTGCCT
CCATGCTGGCAGTCACCTTCAGTGGTGGGGACAAGATGCTTCGGAGCATTGTGACCACTGACTGGGACCT
TCAGAAGGGCACTGGCTGCACTGAGGGCCACACAGGGACCTCAGCTGCAGCGCCTCTGGCAGCTGGCATG
ATAGCCTTAATGCTGCAGGTGCGGCCCTGCCTCACGTGGCGTGACGTCCAGCACATCATTGTCTTCACAG
CCACCCGGTATGAGGATCGCCGTGCAGAGTGGGTCACCAACGAGGCAGGCTTCAGCCATAGCCACCAGCA
CGGTTTCGGCCTCCTCAACGCCTGGAGGCTCGTGAATGCAGCCAAGATCTGGACATCTGTCCCTTACTTA
GCATCCTACGTCAGTCCCGTGTTAAAAGAAAACAAGGCGATTCCGCAGTCCCCCCGTTCCCTGGAGGTCC
TGTGGAATGTCAGCAGGATGGACCTGGAGATGTCAGGGCTGAAGACCCTGGAGCATGTGGCAGTGACAGT
CTCCATCACTCACCCACGGCGCGGCAGCTTGGAGCTGAAGCTGTTCTGCCCCAGTGGCATGATGTCCCTC
ATCGGCGCCCCCCGCAGCATGGACTCCGATCCCAACGGCTTCAATGACTGGACCTTCTCCACTGTGCGAT
GCTGGGGGGAGAGAGCCCGAGGGACCTACAGGCTTGTCATCAGGGATGTCGGGGATGAGTCATTCCAGGT
CGGCATCCTCCGGCAATGGCAGCTGACCCTATATGGCTCTGTGTGGAGTGCAGTAGACATCAGGGACAGA
CAAAGGCTGTTAGAGAGTGCCATGAGTGGAAAATACCTGCACGATGACTTCGCCCTGCCCTGCCCACCGG
GGCTGAAAATTCCTGAGGAAGATGGTTACACCATCACCCCCAACTGAGAATTCTGCAGATATCCAGCACA
GTGGCGGCCGCTCGAGTCTAGAGGGCCCGTTTAAACCCGCTGATCAGCCTCGACTGTGCCTTCTAGTTGC
CAGCCATCTGTTGTTTGCCCCTCCCCCGTGCCTTCCTTGACCCTGGAAGGTGCCACTCCCACTGTCCTTT
CCTAATAAAATGAGGAAATTGCATCGCATTGTCTGAGTAGGTGTCATTCTATTCTGGGGGGTGGGGTGGG
GCAGGACAGCAAGGGGGAGGATTGGGAAGACAATAGCAGGCATGCTGGGGATGCGGTGGGCTCTATGGCT
TCTGAGGCGGAAAGAACCAGCTGGGGCTCTAGGGGGTATCCCC
[124 nt withheld, positions 3264-3387]
C
[91 nt withheld, positions 3389-3479]
A
[49 nt withheld, positions 3481-3529]
CCTTTGACGTTGGAGTCCACGTTCTTT
[37 nt withheld, positions 3557-3593]
ACCCTATCTCGGTCTATTCTTTTGATTTATAAGGGATTTTGCCGATTTCGGCCTATTGGTTAAAAAATGA
GCTGATTTAACAAAAATTTAACGCGAATTAATTCTGTGGAATGTGTGTCAGTTAGGGTGTGGAAAGTCCC
CAGGCTCCCCAGCAGGCAGAAGTATGCAAAGCATGCATCTCAATTAGTCAGCAACCAGGTGTGGAAAGTC
CCCAGGCTCCCCAGCAGGCAGAAGTATGCAAAGCATGCATCTCAATTAGTCAGCAACCATAGTCCCGCCC
CTAACTCCGCCCATCCCGCCCCTAACTCCGCCCAGTTCCGCCCATTCTCCGCCCCATGGCTGACTAATTT
TTTTTATTTATGCAGAGGCCGAGGCCGCCTCTGCCTCTGAGCTATTCCAGAAGTAGTGAGGAGGCTTTTT
TGGAGGCCTAGGCTTTTGCAAAAAGCTCCCGGGAGCTTGTATATCCATTTTCGGATCTGATCAGCACGTG
ATGAAAAAGCCTGAACTCACCGCGACGTCTGTCGAGAAGTTTCTGATCGAAAAGTTCGACAGCGTCTCCG
ACCTGATGCAGCTCTCGGAGGGCGAAGAATCTCGTGCTTTCAGCTTCGATGTAGGAGGGCGTGGATATGT
CCTGCGGGTAAATAGCTGCGCCGATGGTTTCTACAAAGATCGTTATGTTTATCGGCACTTTGCATCGGCC
GCGCTCCCGATTCCGGAAGTGCTTGACATTGGGGAATTCAGCGAGAGCCTGACCTATTGCATCTCCCGCC
GTGCACAGGGTGTCACGTTGCAAGACCTGCCTGAAACCGAACTGCCCGCTGTTCTGCAGCCGGTCGCGGA
GGCCATGGATGCGATCGCTGCGGCCGATCTTAGCCAGACGAGCGGGTTCGGCCCATTCGGACCGCAAGGA
ATCGGTCAATACACTACATGGCGTGATTTCATATGCGCGATTGCTGATCCCCATGTGTATCACTGGCAAA
CTGTGATGGACGACACCGTCAGTGCGTCCGTCGCGCAGGCTCTCGATGAGCTGATGCTTTGGGCCGAGGA
CTGCCCCGAAGTCCGGCACCTCGTGCACGCGGATTTCGGCTCCAACAATGTCCTGACGGACAATGGCCGC
ATAACAGCGGTCATTGACTGGAGCGAGGCGATGTTCGGGGATTCCCAATACGAGGTCGCCAACATCTTCT
TCTGGAGGCCGTGGTTGGCTTGTATGGAGCAGCAGACGCGCTACTTCGAGCGGAGGCATCCGGAGCTTGC
AGGATCGCCGCGGCTCCGGGCGTATATGCTCCGCATTGGTCTTGACCAACTCTATCAGAGCTTGGTTGAC
GGCAATTTCGATGATGCAGCTTGGGCGCAGGGTCGATGCGACGCAATCGTCCGATCCGGAGCCGGGACTG
TCGGGCGTACACAAATCGCCCGCAGAAGCGCGGCCGTCTGGACCGATGGCTGTGTAGAAGTACTCGCCGA
TAGTGGAAACCGACGCCCCAGCACTCGTCCGAGGGCAAAGGAATAGCACGTGCTACGAGATTTCGATTCC
ACCGCCGCCTTCTATGAAAGGTTGGGCTTCGGAATCGTTTTCCGGGACGCCGGCTGGATGATCCTCCAGC
GCGGGGATCTCATGCTGGAGTTCTTCGCCCACCCCAACTTGTTTATTGCAGCTTATAATGGTTACAAATA
AAGCAATAGCATCACAAATTTCACAAATAAAGCATTTTTTTCACTGCATTCTAGTTGTGGTTTGTCCAAA
CTCATCAATGTATCTTATCATGTCTGTATACCGTCGACCTCTAGCTAGAGCTTGGCGTAATCATGGTCAT
AGCTGTTTCCTGTGTGAAATTGTTATCCGCTCACAATTCCACACAACATACGAGCCGGAAGCATAAAGTG
TAAAGCCTGGGGTGCCTAATGAGTGAGCTAACTCACATTAATTGCGTTGCGCTCACTGCCCGCTTTCCAG
TCGGGAAACCTGTCGTGCCAGCTGCATTAATGAATCGGCCAACGCGCGGGGAGAGGCGGTTTGCGTATTG
GGCGCTCTTCCGCTTCCTCGCTCACTGACTCGCTGCGCTCGGTCGTTCGGCTGCGGCGAGCGGTATCAGC
TCACTCAAAGGCGGTAATACGGTTATCCACAGAATCAGGGGATAACGCAGGAAAGAACATGTGAGCAAAA
GGCCAGCAAAAGGCCAGGAACCGTAAAAAGGCCGCGTTGCTGGCGTTTTTCCATAGGCTCCGCCCCCCTG
ACGAGCATCACAAAAATCGACGCTCAAGTCAGAGGTGGCGAAACCCGACAGGACTATAAAGATACCAGGC
GTTTCCCCCTGGAAGCTCCCTCGTGCGCTCTCCTGTTCCGACCCTGCCGCTTACCGGATACCTGTCCGCC
TTTCTCCCTTCGGGAAGCGTGGCGCTTTCTCATAGCTCACGCTGTAGGTATCTCAGTTCGGTGTAGGTCG
TTCGCTCCAAGCTGGGCTGTGTGCACGAACCCCCCGTTCAGCCCGACCGCTGCGCCTTATCCGGTAACTA
TCGTCTTGAGTCCAACCCGGTAAGACACGACTTATCGCCACTGGCAGCAGCCACTGGTAACAGGATTAGC
AGAGCGAGGTATGTAGGCGGTGCTACAGAGTTCTTGAAGTGGTGGCCTAACTACGGCTACACTAGAAGAA
CAGTATTTGGTATCTGCGCTCTGCTGAAGCCAGTTACCTTCGGAAAAAGAGTTGGTAGCTCTTGATCCGG
CAAACAAACCACCGCTGGTAGCGGTTTTTTTGTTTGCAAGCAGCAGATTACGCGCAGAAAAAAAGGATCT
CAAGAAGATCCTTTGATCTTTTCTACGGGGTCTGACGCTCAGTGGAACGAAAACTCACGTTAAGGGATTT
TGGTCATGAGATTATCAAAAAGGATCTTCACCTAGATCCTTTTAAATTAAAAATGAAGTTTTAAATCAAT
CTAAAGTATATATGAGTAAACTTGGTCTGACAGTTACCAATGCTTAATCAGTGAGGCACCTATCTCAGCG
ATCTGTCTATTTCGTTCATCCATAGTTGCCTGACTCCCCGTCGTGTAGATAACTACGATACGGGAGGGCT
TACCATCTGGCCCCAGTGCTGCAATGATACCGCGAGACCCACGCTCACCGGCTCCAGATTTATCAGCAAT
AAACCAGCCAGCCGGAAGGGCCGAGCGCAGAAGTGGTCCTGCAACTTTATCCGCCTCCATCCAGTCTATT
AATTGTTGCCGGGAAGCTAGAGTAAGTAGTTCGCCAGTTAATAGTTTGCGCAACGTTGTTGCCATTGCTA
CAGGCATCGTGGTGTCACGCTCGTCGTTTGGTATGGCTTCATTCAGCTCCGGTTCCCAACGATCAAGGCG
AGTTACATGATCCCCCATGTTGTGCAAAAAAGCGGTTAGCTCCTTCGGTCCTCCGATCGTTGTCAGAAGT
AAGTTGGCCGCAGTGTTATCACTCATGGTTATGGCAGCACTGCATAATTCTCTTACTGTCATGCCATCCG
TAAGATGCTTTTCTGTGACTGGTGAGTACTCAACCAAGTCATTCTGAGAATAGTGTATGCGGCGACCGAG
TTGCTCTTGCCCGGCGTCAATACGGGATAATACCGCGCCACATAGCAGAACTTTAAAAGTGCTCATCATT
GGAAAACGTTCTTCGGGGCGAAAACTCTCAAGGATCTTACCGCTGTTGAGATCCAGTTCGATGTAACCCA
CTCGTGCACCCAACTGATCTTCAGCATCTTTTACTTTCACCAGCGTTTCTGGGTGAGCAAAAACAGGAAG
GCAAAATGCCGCAAAAAAGGGAATAAGGGCGACACGGAAATGTTGAATACTCATACTCTTCCTTTTTCAA
TATTATTGAAGCATTTATCAGGGTTATTGTCTCATGAGCGGATACATATTTGAATGTATTTAGAAAAATA
AACAAATAGGGGTTCCGCGCACATTTCCCCGAAAAGTGCCACCTGACGTC
Features (pLannotate 1.2.2; 20 found; start..end, strand, type, name):
     28..80      -  misc_feature   bom (fragment): basis of mobility region from pBR322
    235..614     +  enhancer       CMV enhancer: human cytomegalovirus immediate early enhancer
    615..818     +  promoter       CMV promoter: human cytomegalovirus (CMV) immediate early promoter
    814..847     +  LTR            5' LTR (truncated) (fragment): truncated 5' long terminal repeat (LTR) from HIV-1
    863..881     +  promoter       T7 promoter: promoter for bacteriophage T7 RNA polymerase
    926..2914    +  CDS            PCSK7 (fragment): PCSK7_HUMAN - Also known as LPC, PC7, PC8, SPC7. Experimental evidence at protein level: Swiss-Prot protein existence level 1. Serine endoprotease that processes various proproteins by cleavage at paired basic amino acids, recognizing the RXXX[KR]R consensus motif. Likely functions in the constitutive secretory pathway. From Homo sapiens (Human).
   2994..3218    +  polyA_signal   bGH poly(A) signal: bovine growth hormone polyadenylation signal
   3222..3243    +  promoter       SV40 promoter (fragment): SV40 enhancer and early promoter
   3264..3692    +  rep_origin     f1 ori (sequence partly withheld): f1 bacteriophage origin of replication; arrow indicates direction of (+) strand synthesis
   3706..4035    +  promoter       SV40 promoter: SV40 enhancer and early promoter
   4084..5109    +  CDS            HygR: aminoglycoside phosphotransferase from E. coli; aph(4)-Ia; confers resistance to hygromycin
   5119..5244    +  CDS            ble (fragment): BLE_KLEPN - Experimental evidence at protein level: Swiss-Prot protein existence level 1. Binding protein with a strong affinity to the bleomycin family of antibiotics. Binds to CL990; an antimitotic-antibiotic compound. From Klebsiella pneumoniae.
   5239..5360    +  polyA_signal   SV40 poly(A) signal: SV40 polyadenylation signal
   5433..5449    -  protein_bind   lac operator: The lac repressor binds to the lac operator to inhibit transcription in E. coli. This inhibition can be relieved by adding lactose or isopropyl-β-D-thiogalactopyranoside (IPTG). lac repressor encoded by lacI
   5457..5487    -  promoter       lac promoter: promoter for the E. coli lac operon
   5502..5523    -  protein_bind   CAP binding site: CAP binding activates transcription in the presence of cAMP. E. coli catabolite activator protein
   5536..5628    -  CDS            lacI (fragment): lac repressor; lacI; The lac repressor binds to the lac operator to inhibit transcription in E. coli. This inhibition can be relieved by adding lactose or isopropyl-β-D-thiogalactopyranoside (IPTG).
   5811..6396    -  rep_origin     ori: high-copy-number ColE1/pMB1/pBR322/pUC origin of replication
   6567..7427    -  CDS            AmpR: β-lactamase; bla; confers resistance to ampicillin, carbenicillin, and related antibiotics
   7428..7532    -  promoter       AmpR promoter: bla
