[The description below was written by a language model from this plasmid's Addgene catalogue record and pLannotate feature annotations shown in this document.]
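Description:
pSYN-PC7-006 is a 7,563 bp mammalian expression plasmid built on the Invitrogen pcDNA3.1 backbone in its hygromycin-selectable form. It is propagated in E. coli from a high-copy ColE1/pUC-type origin under ampicillin selection (AmpR, β-lactamase, driven by its own bla promoter). It also carries an f1 bacteriophage origin, which can be used to produce single-stranded DNA. For selecting stably transfected mammalian cells, an SV40 enhancer/early promoter drives the hygromycin phosphotransferase gene, followed by the SV40 polyadenylation signal. The annotation also picks up several short fragments (bom, lacI, lac promoter/operator, a ble remnant, a truncated HIV-1 LTR match). These appear to be backbone residue or incidental matches, not functional parts of the design.

The payload is a roughly 2 kb coding sequence from human PCSK7, also known as PC7, PC8, LPC or SPC7, cloned between HindIII and NotI sites that are both retained. It sits downstream of the CMV immediate-early enhancer and promoter and upstream of the bovine growth hormone polyadenylation signal. A T7 promoter lies just ahead of the insert. The insert is named "PC7-SOL" and the feature table annotates it as a fragment of PCSK7, which suggests a truncated, soluble form of the enzyme, although the record does not define the truncation. No epitope tag or reporter is annotated.

PCSK7 is a serine endoprotease of the secretory pathway that cleaves proproteins at paired basic residues. The associated publication characterizes a recombinant Factor VIII-Fc fusion protein, so the plasmid was probably used to supply this processing protease in mammalian cells, but the record does not state its specific role.
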