Addgene plasmid #42502: pSYN-PC7-006
Depositing lab: Robert Peters. Depositing organization: Bioverativ. Publication: Biochemical and functional characterization of a recombinant monomeric Factor VIII-Fc fusion protein. Peters RT, Toby G, Lu Q, Liu T, Kulman JD, Low SC, Bitonti AJ, Pierce GF. J Thromb Haemost. 2012 Dec 4. doi: 10.1111/jth.12076. PubMed 23205847.
Backbone
  Vector backbone: pcDNA3.1
  Backbone manufacturer: Invitrogen
  Backbone size w/o insert (bp): 5500
  Total vector size (bp): 7563
  Vector type: Mammalian Expression
  Selectable markers: Hygromycin
Growth in bacteria
  Bacterial resistance: Ampicillin, 100 μg/mL
  Growth temperature: 37°C
  Growth strain: DH5alpha
  Copy number: High Copy
Gene/Insert
  Gene/Insert name: PC7-SOL CDS
  Species: H. sapiens (human)
  Insert size (bp): 1992
  GenBank ID: NM_004716
  Entrez Gene: PCSK7 (a.k.a. LPC, PC7, PC8, SPC7)
  Promoter: cmv
  Cloning method: Restriction Enzyme; 5′ cloning site HindIII (not destroyed); 3′ cloning site NotI (not destroyed)
  Sequencing primers: 5′ gctctctggctaactagagaa; 3′ GGCACAGTCGAGGCTGATCAG
Terms and licenses: Academic/Nonprofit Terms; Industry Terms: Not Available to Industry
How to cite: pSYN-PC7-006 was a gift from Robert Peters (Addgene plasmid # 42502 ; http://n2t.net/addgene:42502 ; RRID:Addgene_42502)
