>Addgene plasmid #42502 | pSYN-PC7-006 | addgene partial sequence | sequence record 60116 | CMV-F 5'-CGCAAATGGGCGGTAGGCGTG-3'
CTAGAGAACCCACTGCTTACTGGCTTATCGAAATTAATACGACTCACTATAGGGAGACCCAAGCTGGCTA
GCGTTTAAACTTAAGCTTGCCGCCACCATGCCGAAGGGGAGGCAGAAAGTGCCACACTTGGATGCCCCCC
TGGGCCTGCCCACCTGCCTCTGGCTGGAATTAGCCGGGCTCTTCTTACTGGTTCCCTGGGTCATGGGCCT
GGCAGGGACAGGTGGGCCTGATGGCCAGGGCACAGGGGGGCCGAGCTGGGCTGTGCACCTGGAAAGCCTG
GAAGGTGACGGGGAGGAAGAGACTCTGGAGCAGCAGGCGGATGCCTTGGCCCAGGCAGCAGGGCTGGTGA
ATGCTGGACGCATCGGAGAGCTTCAGGGGCACTACCTCTTTGTCCAGCCTGCTGGGCACAGGCCGGCCCT
GGAGGTGGAGGCCATCCGGCAGCAGGTGGAGGCTGTGTTGGCTGGGCATGAAGCTGTGCGCTGGCACTCA
GAGCAGAGGCTGCTAAGGCGGGCCAAGCGCAGCGTCCACTTCAACGACCCCAAGTACCCGCAGCAATGGC
ACCTGAATAACCGACGGAGCCCGGGCAGGGACATCAACGTGACGGGTGTGTGGGAACGCAATGTGACTGG
GCGAGGGGTGACGGTGGTGGTAGTGGATGACGGAGTGGAACACACCATCCAGGACATTGCACCCAACTAT
AGCCCTGAGGGTAGCTATGACCTCAACTCTAATGACCCTGACCCCATGCCCCACCCGGATGTGGAGAATG
GCAACCACCATGGCACGCGATGTGCAGGAGAGATCGCGGCTGTGCCCAACAACAGCTTCTGTGCCGTGGG
CGTGGCCTACGGGA
